>Addgene plasmid #10717 | 1245 pCMVb p300 | addgene full sequence | sequence record 174146 | Addgene NGS Result
GAATGGTGCATGCAAGGAGATGGCGCCCAACAGTCCCCCGGCCACGGGGCCTGCCACCATACCCACGCCG
AAACAAGCGCTCATGAGCCCGAAGTGGCGAGCCCGATCTTCCCCATCGGTGATGTCGGCGATATAGGCGC
CAGCAACCGCACCTGTGGCGCCGGTGATGCCGGCCACGATGCGTCCGGCGTAGAGGATCTGGCTAGCGAT
GACCCTGCTGATTGGTTCGCTGACCATTTCCGGGTGCGGGACGGCGTTACCAGAAACTCAGAAGGTTCGT
CCAACCAAACCGACTCTGACGGCAGTTTACGAGAGAGATGATAGGGTCTGCTTCAGTAAGCCAGATGCTA
CACAATTAGGCTTGTACATATTGTCGTTAGAACGCGGCTACAATTAATACATAACCTTATGTATCATACA
CATACGATTTAGGTGACACTATAGAATACACGGAATTCGAGCTCGCCCCGTTACATAACTTACGGTAAAT
GGCCCGCCTGGCTGACCGCCCAACGACCCCCGCCCATTGACGTCAATAATGACGTATGTTCCCATAGTAA
CGCCAATAGGGACTTTCCATTGACGTCAATGGGTGGAGTATTTACGGTAAACTGCCCACTTGGCAGTACA
TCAAGTGTATCATATGCCAAGTACGCCCCCTATTGACGTCAATGACGGTAAATGGCCCGCCTGGCATTAT
GCCCAGTACATGACCTTATGGGACTTTCCTACTTGGCAGTACATCTACGTATTAGTCATCGCTATTACCA
TGGTGATGCGGTTTTGGCAGTACATCAATGGGCGTGGATAGCGGTTTGACTCACGGGGATTTCCAAGTCT
CCACCCCATTGACGTCAATGGGAGTTTGTTTTGGCACCAAAATCAACGGGACTTTCCAAAATGTCGTAAC
AACTCCGCCCCATTGACGCAAATGGGCGGTAGGCGTGTACGGTGGGAGGTCTATATAAGCAGAGCTCGTT
TAGTGAACCGTCAGATCGCCTGGAGACGCCATCCACGCTGTTTTGACCTCCATAGAAGACACCGGGACCG
ATCCAGCCTCCGGGGGATCGCGGCCGCTCTAGAACTAGTGGATCCCCCGGGCCGAAGAAGAGATTTCCTG
AGGATTCTGGTTTTCCTCGCTTGTATCTCCGAAAGAATTAAAAATGGCCGAGAATGTGGTGGAACCGGGG
CCGCCTTCAGCCAAGCGGCCTAAACTCTCATCTCCGGCCCTCTCGGCGTCCGCCAGCGATGGCACAGATT
TTGGCTCTCTATTTGACTTGGAGCACGACTTACCAGATGAATTAATCAACTCTACAGAATTGGGACTAAC
CAATGGTGGTGATATTAATCAGCTTCAGACAAGTCTTGGCATGGTACAAGATGCAGCTTCTAAACATAAA
CAGCTGTCAGAATTGCTGCGATCTGGTAGTTCCCCTAACCTCAATATGGGAGTTGGTGGCCCAGGTCAAG
TCATGGCCAGCCAGGCCCAACAGAGCAGTCCTGGATTAGGTTTGATAAATAGCATGGTCAAAAGCCCAAT
GACACAGGCAGGCTTGACTTCTCCCAACATGGGGATGGGCACTAGTGGACCAAATCAGGGTCCTACGCAG
TCAACAGGTATGATGAACAGTCCAGTAAATCAGCCTGCCATGGGAATGAACACAGGGATGAATGCGGGCA
TGAATCCTGGAATGTTGGCTGCAGGCAATGGACAAGGGATAATGCCTAATCAAGTCATGAACGGTTCAAT
TGGAGCAGGCCGAGGGCGACAGAATATGCAGTACCCAAACCCAGGCATGGGAAGTGCTGGCAACTTACTG
ACTGAGCCTCTTCAGCAGGGCTCTCCCCAGATGGGAGGACAAACAGGATTGAGAGGCCCCCAGCCTCTTA
AGATGGGAATGATGAACAACCCCAATCCTTATGGTTCACCATATACTCAGAATCCTGGACAGCAGATTGG
AGCCAGTGGCCTTGGTCTCCAGATTCAGACAAAAACTGTACTATCAAATAACTTATCTCCATTTGCTATG
GACAAAAAGGCAGTTCCTGGTGGAGGAATGCCCAACATGGGTCAACAGCCAGCCCCGCAGGTCCAGCAGC
CAGGTCTGGTGACTCCAGTTGCCCAAGGGATGGGTTCTGGAGCACATACAGCTGATCCAGAGAAGCGCAA
GCTCATCCAGCAGCAGCTTGTTCTCCTTTTGCATGCTCACAAGTGCCAGCGCCGGGAACAGGCCAATGGG
GAAGTGAGGCAGTGCAACCTTCCCCACTGTCGCACAATGAAGAATGTCCTAAACCACATGACACACTGCC
AGTCAGGCAAGTCTTGCCAAGTGGCACACTGTGCATCTTCTCGACAAATCATTTCACACTGGAAGAATTG
TACAAGACATGATTGTCCTGTGTGTCTCCCCCTCAAAAATGCTGGTGATAAGAGAAATCAACAGCCAATT
TTGACTGGAGCACCCGTTGGACTTGGAAATCCTAGCTCTCTAGGGGTGGGTCAACAGTCTGCCCCCAACC
TAAGCACTGTTAGTCAGATTGATCCCAGCTCCATAGAAAGAGCCTATGCAGCTCTTGGACTACCCTATCA
AGTAAATCAGATGCCGACACAACCCCAGGTGCAAGCAAAGAACCAGCAGAATCAGCAGCCTGGGCAGTCT
CCCCAAGGCATGCGGCCCATGAGCAACATGAGTGCTAGTCCTATGGGAGTAAATGGAGGTGTAGGAGTTC
AAACGCCGAGTCTTCTTTCTGACTCAATGTTGCATTCAGCCATAAATTCTCAAAACCCAATGATGAGTGA
AAATGCCAGTGTGCCCTCCCTGGGTCCTATGCCAACAGCAGCTCAACCATCCACTACTGGAATTCGGAAA
CAGTGGCACGAAGATATTACTCAGGATCTTCGAAATCATCTTGTTCACAAACTCGTCCAAGCCATATTTC
CTACGCCGGATCCTGCTGCTTTAAAAGACAGACGGATGGAAAACCTAGTTGCATATGCTCGGAAAGTTGA
AGGGGACATGTATGAATCTGCAAACAATCGAGCGGAATACTACCACCTTCTAGCTGAGAAAATCTATAAG
ATCCAGAAAGAACTAGAAGAAAAACGAAGGACCAGACTACAGAAGCAGAACATGCTACCAAATGCTGCAG
GCATGGTTCCAGTTTCCATGAATCCAGGGCCTAACATGGGACAGCCGCAACCAGGAATGACTTCTAATGG
CCCTCTACCTGACCCAAGTATGATCCGTGGCAGTGTGCCAAACCAGATGATGCCTCGAATAACTCCACAA
TCTGGTTTGAATCAATTTGGCCAGATGAGCATGGCCCAGCCCCCTATTGTACCCCGGCAAACCCCTCCTC
TTCAGCACCATGGACAGTTGGCTCAACCTGGAGCTCTCAACCCGCCTATGGGCTATGGGCCTCGTATGCA
ACAGCCTTCCAACCAGGGCCAGTTCCTTCCTCAGACTCAGTTCCCATCACAGGGAATGAATGTAACAAAT
ATCCCTTTGGCTCCGTCCAGCGGTCAAGCTCCAGTGTCTCAAGCACAAATGTCTAGTTCTTCCTGCCCGG
TGAACTCTCCTATAATGCCTCCAGGGTCTCAGGGGAGCCACATTCACTGTCCCCAGCTTCCTCAACCAGC
TCTTCATCAGAATTCACCCTCGCCTGTACCTAGTCGTACCCCCACCCCTCACCATACTCCCCCAAGCATA
GGGGCTCAGCAGCCACCAGCAACAACAATTCCAGCCCCTGTTCCTACACCTCCTGCCATGCCACCTGGGC
CACAGTCCCAGGCTCTACATCCCCCTCCAAGGCAGACACCTACACCACCAACAACACAACTTCCCCAACA
AGTGCAGCCTTCACTTCCTGCTGCACCTTCTGCTGACCAGCCCCAGCAGCAGCCTCGCTCACAGCAGAGC
ACAGCAGCGTCTGTTCCTACCCCAACAGCACCGCTGCTTCCTCCGCAGCCTGCAACTCCACTTTCCCAGC
CAGCTGTAAGCATTGAAGGACAGGTATCAAATCCTCCATCTACTAGTAGCACAGAAGTGAATTCTCAGGC
CATTGCTGAGAAGCAGCCTTCCCAGGAAGTGAAGATGGAGGCCAAAATGGAAGTGGATCAACCAGAACCA
GCAGATACTCAGCCGGAGGATATTTCAGAGTCTAAAGTGGAAGACTGTAAAATGGAATCTACCGAAACAG
AAGAGAGAAGCACTGAGTTAAAAACTGAAATAAAAGAGGAGGAAGACCAGCCAAGTACTTCAGCTACCCA
GTCATCTCCGGCTCCAGGACAGTCAAAGAAAAAGATTTTCAAACCAGAAGAACTACGACAGGCACTGATG
CCAACATTGGAGGCACTTTACCGTCAGGATCCAGAATCCCTTCCCTTTCGTCAACCTGTGGACCCTCAGC
TTTTAGGAATCCCTGATTACTTTGATATTGTGAAGAGCCCCATGGATCTTTCTACCATTAAGAGGAAGTT
AGACACTGGACAGTATCAGGAGCCCTGGCAGTATGTCGATGATATTTGGCTTATGTTCAATAATGCCTGG
TTATATAACCGGAAAACATCACGGGTATACAAATACTGCTCCAAGCTCTCTGAGGTCTTTGAACAAGAAA
TTGACCCAGTGATGCAAAGCCTTGGATACTGTTGTGGCAGAAAGTTGGAGTTCTCTCCACAGACACTGTG
TTGCTACGGCAAACAGTTGTGCACAATACCTCGTGATGCCACTTATTACAGTTACCAGAACAGGTATCAT
TTCTGTGAGAAGTGTTTCAATGAGATCCAAGGGGAGAGCGTTTCTTTGGGGGATGACCCTTCCCAGCCTC
AAACTACAATAAATAAAGAACAATTTTCCAAGAGAAAAAATGACACACTGGATCCTGAACTGTTTGTTGA
ATGTACAGAGTGCGGAAGAAAGATGCATCAGATCTGTGTCCTTCACCATGAGATCATCTGGCCTGCTGGA
TTCGTCTGTGATGGCTGTTTAAAGAAAAGTGCACGAACTAGGAAAGAAAATAAGTTTTCTGCTAAAAGGT
TGCCATCTACCAGACTTGGCACCTTTCTAGAGAATCGTGTGAATGACTTTCTGAGGCGACAGAATCACCC
TGAGTCAGGAGAGGTCACTGTTAGAGTAGTTCATGCTTCTGACAAAACCGTGGAAGTAAAACCAGGCATG
AAAGCAAGGTTTGTGGACAGTGGAGAGATGGCAGAATCCTTTCCATACCGAACCAAAGCCCTCTTTGCCT
TTGAAGAAATTGATGGTGTTGACCTGTGCTTCTTTGGCATGCATGTTCAAGAGTATGGCTCTGACTGCCC
TCCACCCAACCAGAGGAGAGTATACATATCTTACCTCGATAGTGTTCATTTCTTCCGTCCTAAATGCTTG
AGGACTGCAGTCTATCATGAAATCCTAATTGGATATTTAGAATATGTCAAGAAATTAGGTTACACAACAG
GGCATATTTGGGCATGTCCACCAAGTGAGGGAGATGATTATATCTTCCATTGCCATCCTCCTGACCAGAA
GATACCCAAGCCCAAGCGACTGCAGGAATGGTACAAAAAAATGCTTGACAAGGCTGTATCAGAGCGTATT
GTCCATGACTACAAGGATATTTTTAAACAAGCTACTGAAGATAGATTAACAAGTGCAAAGGAATTGCCTT
ATTTCGAGGGTGATTTCTGGCCCAATGTTCTGGAAGAAAGCATTAAGGAACTGGAACAGGAGGAAGAAGA
GAGAAAACGAGAGGAAAACACCAGCAATGAAAGCACAGATGTGACCAAGGGAGACAGCAAAAATGCTAAA
AAGAAGAATAATAAGAAAACCAGCAAAAATAAGAGCAGCCTGAGTAGGGGCAACAAGAAGAAACCCGGGA
TGCCCAATGTATCTAACGACCTCTCACAGAAACTATATGCCACCATGGAGAAGCATAAAGAGGTCTTCTT
TGTGATCCGCCTCATTGCTGGCCCTGCTGCCAACTCCCTGCCTCCCATTGTTGATCCTGATCCTCTCATC
CCCTGCGATCTGATGGATGGTCGGGATGCGTTTCTCACGCTGGCAAGGGACAAGCACCTGGAGTTCTCTT
CACTCCGAAGAGCCCAGTGGTCCACCATGTGCATGCTGGTGGAGCTGCACACGCAGAGCCAGGACCGCTT
TGTCTACACCTGCAATGAATGCAAGCACCATGTGGAGACACGCTGGCACTGTACTGTCTGTGAGGATTAT
GACTTGTGTATCACCTGCTATAACACTAAAAACCATGACCACAAAATGGAGAAACTAGGCCTTGGCTTAG
ATGATGAGAGCAACAACCAGCAGGCTGCAGCCACCCAGAGCCCAGGCGATTCTCGCCGCCTGAGTATCCA
GCGCTGCATCCAGTCTCTGGTCCATGCTTGCCAGTGTCGGAATGCCAATTGCTCACTGCCATCCTGCCAG
AAGATGAAGCGGGTTGTGCAGCATACCAAGGGTTGCAAACGGAAAACCAATGGCGGGTGCCCCATCTGCA
AGCAGCTCATTGCCCTCTGCTGCTACCATGCCAAGCACTGCCAGGAGAACAAATGCCCGGTGCCGTTCTG
CCTAAACATCAAGCAGAAGCTCCGGCAGCAACAGCTGCAGCACCGACTACAGCAGGCCCAAATGCTTCGC
AGGAGGATGGCCAGCATGCAGCGGACTGGTGTGGTTGGGCAGCAACAGGGCCTCCCTTCCCCCACTCCTG
CCACTCCAACGACACCAACTGGCCAACAGCCAACCACCCCGCAGACGCCCCAGCCCACTTCTCAGCCTCA
GCCTACCCCTCCCAATAGCATGCCACCCTACTTGCCCAGGACTCAAGCTGCTGGCCCTGTGTCCCAGGGT
AAGGCAGCAGGCCAGGTGACCCCTCCAACCCCTCCTCAGACTGCTCAGCCACCCCTTCCAGGGCCCCCAC
CTGCAGCAGTGGAAATGGCAATGCAGATTCAGAGAGCAGCGGAGACGCAGCGCCAGATGGCCCACGTGCA
AATTTTTCAAAGGCCAATCCAACACCAGATGCCCCCGATGACTCCCATGGCCCCCATGGGTATGAACCCA
CCTCCCATGACCAGAGGTCCCAGTGGGCATTTGGAGCCAGGGATGGGACCGACAGGGATGCAGCAACAGC
CACCCTGGAGCCAAGGAGGATTGCCTCAGCCCCAGCAACTACAGTCTGGGATGCCAAGGCCAGCCATGAT
GTCAGTGGCCCAGCATGGTCAACCTTTGAACATGGCTCCACAACCAGGATTGGGCCAGGTAGGTATCAGC
CCACTCAAACCAGGCACTGTGTCTCAACAAGCCTTACAAAACCTTTTGCGGACTCTCAGGTCTCCCAGCT
CTCCCCTGCAGCAGCAACAGGTGCTTAGTATCCTTCACGCCAACCCCCAGCTGTTGGCTGCATTCATCAA
GCAGCGGGCTGCCAAGTATGCCAACTCTAATCCACAACCCATCCCTGGGCAGCCTGGCATGCCCCAGGGG
CAGCCAGGGCTACAGCCACCTACCATGCCAGGTCAGCAGGGGGTCCACTCCAATCCAGCCATGCAGAACA
TGAATCCAATGCAGGCGGGCGTTCAGAGGGCTGGCCTGCCCCAGCAGCAACCACAGCAGCAACTCCAGCC
ACCCATGGGAGGGATGAGCCCCCAGGCTCAGCAGATGAACATGAACCACAACACCATGCCTTCACAATTC
CGAGACATCTTGAGACGACAGCAAATGATGCAACAGCAGCAGCAACAGGGAGCAGGGCCAGGAATAGGCC
CTGGAATGGCCAACCATAACCAGTTCCAGCAACCCCAAGGAGTTGGCTACCCACCACAGCAGCAGCAGCG
GATGCAGCATCACATGCAACAGATGCAACAAGGAAATATGGGACAGATAGGCCAGCTTCCCCAGGCCTTG
GGAGCAGAGGCAGGTGCCAGTCTACAGGCCTATCAGCAGCGACTCCTTCAGCAACAGATGGGGTCCCCTG
TTCAGCCCAACCCCATGAGCCCCCAGCAGCATATGCTCCCAAATCAGGCCCAGTCCCCACACCTACAAGG
CCAGCAGATCCCTAATTCTCTCTCCAATCAAGTGCGCTCTCCCCAGCCTGTCCCTTCTCCACGGCCACAG
TCCCAGCCCCCCCACTCCAGTCCTTCCCCAAGGATGCAGCCTCAGCCTTCTCCACACCACGTTTCCCCAC
AGACAAGTTCCCCACATCCTGGACTGGTAGCTGCCCAGGCCAACCCCATGGAACAAGGGCATTTTGCCAG
CCCGGACCAGAATTCAATGCTTTCTCAGCTTGCTAGCAATCCAGGCATGGCAAACCTCCATGGTGCAAGC
GCCACGGACCTGGGACTCAGCACCGATAACTCAGACTTGAATTCAAACCTCTCACAGAGTACACTAGACA
TACACTAGAGACACCTTGTAGTATTTTGGGAGCAAAAAAATTATTTTCTCTTAACAAGACTTTTTGTACT
GAAAACAATTTTTTTGAATCTTTCGTAGCCTAAAAGACAATTTTCCTTGGAACACATAAGAACTGTGCAG
TAGCCGTTTGTGGTTTAAAGCAAACATGCAAGATGAACCTGAGGGATGATAGAATACAAAGAATATATTT
TTGTTATGGCTGGTTACCACCAGCCTTTCTTCCCCTTTGTGTGTGTGGTTCAAGTGTGCACTGGGAGGAG
GCTGAGGCCTGTGAAGCCAAACAATATGCTCCTGCCTTGCACCTCCAATAGGTTTTATTATTTTTTTTAA
ATTAATGAACATATGTAATATTAATAGTTATTATTTACTGGTGCAGATGGTTGACATTTTTCCCTATTTT
CCTCACTTTATGGAAGAGTTAAAACATTTCTAAACCAGAGGACAAAAGGGGTTAATGTTACTTTAAAATT
ACATTCTATATATATATAAATATATATAAATATATATTAAAATACCAGTTTTTTTTCTCTGGGTGCAAAG
ATGTTCATTCTTTTAAAAAATGTTTAAAAAAAAGGAATTCGATATCAAGCTTATGCATAGATCTATGCAT
AGATCTATGCATAGATCCTGAGAACTTCAGGGTGAGTTTGGGGACCCTTGATTGTTCTTTCTTTTTCGCT
ATTGTAAAATTCATGTTATATGGAGGGGGCAAAGTTTTCAGGGTGTTGTTTAGAATGGGAAGATGTCCCT
TGTATCACCATGGACCCTCATGATAATTTTGTTTCTTTCACTTTCTACTCTGTTGACAACCATTGTCTCC
TCTTATTTTCTTTTCATTTTCTGTAACTTTTTCGTTAAACTTTAGCTTGCATTTGTAACGAATTTTTAAA
TTCACTTTTGTTTATTTGTCAGATTGTAAGTACTTTCTCTAATCACTTTTTTTTCAAGGCAATCAGGGTA
TATTATATTGTACTTCAGCACAGTTTTAGAGAACAATTGTTATAATTAAATGATAAGGTAGAATATTTCT
GCATATAAATTCTGGCTGGCGTGGAAATATTCTTATTGGTAGAAACAACTACACCCTGGTCATCATCCTG
CCTTTCTCTTTATGGTTACAATGATATACACTGTTTGAGATGAGGATAAAATACTCTGAGTCCAAACCGG
GCCCCTCTGCTAACCATGTTCATGCCTTCTTCTCTTTCCTACAGCTCCTGGGCAACGTGCTGGTTGTTGT
GCTGTCTCATCATTTTGGCAAAGAATTCACTCCTCAGGTGCAGGCTGCCTATCAGAAGGTGGTGGCTGGT
GTGGCCAATGCCCTGGCTCACAAATACCACTGAGATCTTTTTCCCTCTGCCAAAAATTATGGGGACATCA
TGAAGCCCCTTGAGCATCTGACTTCTGGCTAATAAAGGAAATTTATTTTCATTGCAATAGTGTGTTGGAA
TTTTTTGTGTCTCTCACTCGGAAGGACATATGGGAGGGCAAATCATTTAAAACATCAGAATGAGTATTTG
GTTTAGAGTTTGGCAACATATGCCCATATGCTGGCTGCCATGAACAAAGGTTGGCTATAAAGAGGTCATC
AGTATATGAAACAGCCCCCTGCTGTCCATTCCTTATTCCATAGAAAAGCCTTGACTTGAGGTTAGATTTT
TTTTATATTTTGTTTTGTGTTATTTTTTTCTTTAACATCCCTAAAATTTTCCTTACATGCTGCATTAATG
AATCGGCCAACGCGCGGGGAGAGGCGGTTTGCGTATTGGGCGCTCTTCCGCTTCCTCGCTCACTGACTCG
CTGCGCTCGGTCGTTCGGCTGCGGCGAGCGGTATCAGCTCACTCAAAGGCGGTAATACGGTTATCCACAG
AATCAGGGGATAACGCAGGAAAGAACATGTGAGCAAAAGGCCAGCAAAAGGCCAGGAACCGTAAAAAGGC
CGCGTTGCTGGCGTTTTTCCATAGGCTCCGCCCCCCTGACGAGCATCACAAAAATCGACGCTCAAGTCAG
AGGTGGCGAAACCCGACAGGACTATAAAGATACCAGGCGTTTCCCCCTGGAAGCTCCCTCGTGCGCTCTC
CTGTTCCGACCCTGCCGCTTACCGGATACCTGTCCGCCTTTCTCCCTTCGGGAAGCGTGGCGCTTTCTCA
TAGCTCACGCTGTAGGTATCTCAGTTCGGTGTAGGTCGTTCGCTCCAAGCTGGGCTGTGTGCACGAACCC
CCCGTTCAGCCCGACCGCTGCGCCTTATCCGGTAACTATCGTCTTGAGTCCAACCCGGTAAGACACGACT
TATCGCCACTGGCAGCAGCCACTGGTAACAGGATTAGCAGAGCGAGGTATGTAGGCGGTGCTACAGAGTT
CTTGAAGTGGTGGCCTAACTACGGCTACACTAGAAGAACAGTATTTGGTATCTGCGCTCTGCTGAAGCCA
GTTACCTTCGGAAAAAGAGTTGGTAGCTCTTGATCCGGCAAACAAACCACCGCTGGTAGCGGTGGTTTTT
TTGTTTGCAAGCAGCAGATTACGCGCAGAAAAAAAGGATCTCAAGAAGATCCTTTGATCTTTTCTACGGG
GTCTGACGCTCAGTGGAACGAAAACTCACGTTAAGGGATTTTGGTCATGAGATTATCAAAAAGGATCTTC
ACCTAGATCCTTTTAAATTAAAAATGAAGTTTTAAATCAATCTAAAGTATATATGAGTAAACTTGGTCTG
ACAGTTACCAATGCTTAATCAGTGAGGCACCTATCTCAGCGATCTGTCTATTTCGTTCATCCATAGTTGC
CTGACTCCCCGTCGTGTAGATAACTACGATACGGGAGGGCTTACCATCTGGCCCCAGTGCTGCAATGATA
CCGCGAGACCCACGCTCACCGGCTCCAGATTTATCAGCAATAAACCAGCCAGCCGGAAGGGCCGAGCGCA
GAAGTGGTCCTGCAACTTTATCCGCCTCCATCCAGTCTATTAATTGTTGCCGGGAAGCTAGAGTAAGTAG
TTCGCCAGTTAATAGTTTGCGCAACGTTGTTGCCATTGCTACAGGCATCGTGGTGTCACGCTCGTCGTTT
GGTATGGCTTCATTCAGCTCCGGTTCCCAACGATCAAGGCGAGTTACATGATCCCCCATGTTGTGCAAAA
AAGCGGTTAGCTCCTTCGGTCCTCCGATCGTTGTCAGAAGTAAGTTGGCCGCAGTGTTATCACTCATGGT
TATGGCAGCACTGCATAATTCTCTTACTGTCATGCCATCCGTAAGATGCTTTTCTGTGACTGGTGAGTAC
TCAACCAAGTCATTCTGAGAATAGTGTATGCGGCGACCGAGTTGCTCTTGCCCGGCGTCAATACGGGATA
ATACCGCGCCACATAGCAGAACTTTAAAAGTGCTCATCATTGGAAAACGTTCTTCGGGGCGAAAACTCTC
AAGGATCTTACCGCTGTTGAGATCCAGTTCGATGTAACCCACTCGTGCACCCAACTGATCTTCAGCATCT
TTTACTTTCACCAGCGTTTCTGGGTGAGCAAAAACAGGAAGGCAAAATGCCGCAAAAAAGGGAATAAGGG
CGACACGGAAATGTTGAATACTCATACTCTTCCTTTTTCAATATTATTGAAGCATTTATCAGGGTTATTG
TCTCATGAGCGGATACATATTTGAATGTATTTAGAAAAATAAACAAATAGGGGTTCCGCGCACATTTCCC
CGAAAAGTGCCACCTGACGTCTAAGAAACCATTATTATCATGACATTAACCTATAAAAATAGGCGTATCA
CGAGGCCCTTTCGTCTCGCGCGTTTCGGTGATGACGGTGAAAACCTCTGACACATGCAGCTCCCGGAGAC
GGTCACAGCTTGTCTGTAAGCGGATGCCGGGAGCAGACAAGCCCGTCAGGGCGCGTCAGCGGGTGTTGGC
GGGTGTCGGGGCTGGCTTAACTATGCGGCATCAGAGCAGATTGTACTGAGAGTGCACCATTCGACGCTCT
CCCTTATGCGACTCCTGCATTAGGAAGCAGCCCAGTAGTAGGTTGAGGCCGTTGAGCACCGCCGCCGCAA
G
Features (pLannotate 1.2.2; 16 found; start..end, strand, type, name):
    427..445     +  promoter       SP6 promoter: promoter for bacteriophage SP6 RNA polymerase
    469..772     +  enhancer       CMV enhancer: human cytomegalovirus immediate early enhancer
    773..976     +  promoter       CMV promoter: human cytomegalovirus (CMV) immediate early promoter
   1070..1102    +  misc_feature   MCS (fragment): pBluescript multiple cloning site
   1164..8405    +  CDS            EP300: EP300_HUMAN - Also known as P300. Experimental evidence at protein level: Swiss-Prot protein existence level 1. (Microbial infection) In case of HIV-1 infection, it is recruited by the viral protein Tat. Regulates Tat's transactivating activity and may help inducing chromatin remodeling of proviral genes. Binds to and may be involved in the transforming capacity of the adenovirus E1A protein. From Homo sapiens (Human).
   8993..9014    +  misc_feature   MCS (fragment): pBluescript multiple cloning site
   9062..9634    +  intron         β-globin intron: intron from rabbit β-globin gene
   9638..9760    +  CDS            HBB: HBB_COLGU - Experimental evidence at transcript level: Swiss-Prot protein existence level 2. Involved in oxygen transport from the lung to the various peripheral tissues. From Colobus guereza (Mantled guereza) (Eastern black-and-white colobus monkey).
   9831..9886    +  polyA_signal   β-globin poly(A) signal: rabbit β-globin polyadenylation signal (Gil and Proudfoot, 1987)
  10139..10193   -  CDS            lacI (fragment): lac repressor; lacI; The lac repressor binds to the lac operator to inhibit transcription in E. coli. This inhibition can be relieved by adding lactose or isopropyl-β-D-thiogalactopyranoside (IPTG).
  10376..10964   -  rep_origin     ori: high-copy-number ColE1/pMB1/pBR322/pUC origin of replication
  11135..11995   -  CDS            AmpR: β-lactamase; bla; confers resistance to ampicillin, carbenicillin, and related antibiotics
  11996..12100   -  promoter       AmpR promoter: bla
  12195..12230   +  CDS            rop (fragment): Rop protein, which maintains plasmids at low copy number; rop
  12332..12380   +  misc_feature   bom (fragment): basis of mobility region from pBR322
  12381..199     -  CDS            TcR (fragment) (across the origin): tetracycline efflux protein; tet; confers resistance to tetracycline
