[The description below was written by a language model from this plasmid's Addgene catalogue record and pLannotate feature annotations shown in this document.]
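Description:
1245 pCMVb p300 is a mammalian expression plasmid carrying the full-length human EP300 (p300, also known as KAT3B) coding sequence in a CMVbeta backbone that the record notes is not the same as the commercial CMVb vector. The sequenced plasmid is about 12.5 kb, consistent with a roughly 4.8 kb backbone plus an approximately 8 kb insert cloned between NotI and HindIII sites, both of which are retained. It is propagated in E. coli through a high-copy ColE1/pUC-type origin and selected with ampicillin via the β-lactamase gene and its native promoter. Short remnants of rop, bom, the tetracycline resistance gene and lacI point to a pBR322-derived lineage but are only non-functional fragments. No mammalian selection marker is annotated.

Expression is driven by the human cytomegalovirus immediate early enhancer and promoter, with an SP6 phage promoter lying just upstream of the enhancer. The EP300 open reading frame spans about 7.2 kb and is flanked by fragments of a pBluescript-type polylinker. No epitope tag or reporter fusion is annotated. Downstream, transcript processing is provided by a rabbit β-globin intron, a short stretch of β-globin exon sequence (which the automated annotation matched to a primate HBB entry, but which likely belongs to the same globin cassette), and the rabbit β-globin polyadenylation signal, which together support splicing and 3′ end formation.

p300 is a transcriptional coactivator and histone acetyltransferase that binds the adenovirus E1A protein. The construct is suited to transient overexpression of p300 in mammalian cells, for example in coactivation studies, although the record does not state a specific purpose.
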