Addgene plasmid #10717: 1245 pCMVb p300
Depositing lab: William Sellers. Depositing organization: Dana-Farber Cancer Institute.
Backbone
  Vector backbone: CMVbeta
  Backbone manufacturer: not the same as the commercial CMVb
  Backbone size w/o insert (bp): 4800
  Vector type: Mammalian Expression
Growth in bacteria
  Bacterial resistance: Ampicillin, 100 μg/mL
  Growth temperature: 37°C
  Growth strain: Stbl3
  Copy number: High Copy
Gene/Insert
  Gene/Insert name: p300
  Species: H. sapiens (human)
  Insert size (bp): 8000
  GenBank ID: U01877
  Entrez Gene: EP300 (a.k.a. KAT3B, MKHK2, RSTS2, p300)
  Cloning method: Restriction Enzyme; 5′ cloning site NotI (not destroyed); 3′ cloning site HindIII (not destroyed)
  Sequencing primers: 5′ CMV Forward
Terms and licenses: Academic/Nonprofit Terms; Industry Terms: Not Available to Industry
How to cite: 1245 pCMVb p300 was a gift from William Sellers (Addgene plasmid # 10717 ; http://n2t.net/addgene:10717 ; RRID:Addgene_10717)
