>Addgene plasmid #10717 | 1245 pCMVb p300 | addgene partial sequence | sequence record 86459 | CMV-F 5'-CGCAAATGGGCGGTAGGCGTG-3'
CCGTCAGATCGCCTGGAGACGCCATCCACGCTGTTTTGACCTCCATAGAAGACACCGGGACCGATCCAGC
CTCCGGGGGATCGCGGCCGCTCTAGAACTAGTGGATCCCCCGGGCCGAAGAAGAGATTTCCTGAGGATTC
TGGTTTTCCTCGCTTGTATCTCCGAAAGAATTAAAAATGGCCGAGAATGTGGTGGAACCGGGGCCGCCTT
CAGCCAAGCGGCCTAAACTCTCATCTCCGGCCCTCTCGGCGTCCGCCAGCGATGGCACAGATTTTGGCTC
TCTATTTGACTTGGAGCACGACTTACCAGATGAATTAATCAACTCTACAGAATTGGGACTAACCAATGGT
GGTGATATTAATCAGCTTCAGACAAGTCTTGGCATGGTACAAGATGCAGCTTCTAAACATAAACAGCTGT
CAGAATTGCTGCGATCTGGTAGTTCCCCTAACCTCAATATGGGAGTTGGTGGCCCAGGTCAAGTCATGGC
CAGCCAGGCCCAACAGAGCAGTCCTGGATTAGGTTTGATAAATAGCATGGTCAAAAGCCCAATGACACAG
GCAGGCTTGACTTCTCCCAACATGGGGATG
