>Addgene plasmid #10717 | 1245 pCMVb p300 | addgene partial sequence | sequence record 86481 | hEP300-C 5'-cgtttccccacagacaagtt-3'
ACCCCATGGAACAAGGGCATTTTGCCAGCCCGGACCAGAATTCAATGCTTTCTCAGCTTGCTAGCAATCC
AGGCATGGCAAACCTCCATGGTGCAAGCGCCACGGACCTGGGACTCAGCACCGATAACTCAGACTTGAAT
TCAAACCTCTCACAGAGTACACTAGACATACACTAGAGACACCTTGTAGTATTTTGGGAGCAAAAAAATT
ATTTTCTCTTAACAAGACTTTTTGTACTGAAAACAATTTTTTTGAATCTTTCGTAGCCTAAAAGACAATT
TTCCTTGGAACACATAAGAACTGTGCAGTAGCCGTTTGTGGTTTAAAGCAAACATGCAAGATGAACCTGA
GGGATGATAGAATACAAAGAATATATTTTTGTTATGGCTGGTTACCACCAGCCTTTCTTCCCCTTTGTGT
GTGTGGTTCAAGTGTGCACTGGGAGGAGGCTGAGGCCTGTGAAGCCAAACAATATGCTCCTGCCTTGCAC
CTCCAATAGGTTTTATTATTTTTTTTAAATTAATGAACATATGTAATATTAATAGTTATTATTTACTGGT
GCAGATGGTTGACATTTTTCCCTATTTTCCTCACTTTATGGAAGAGTTAAAACATTTCTAAACCAGAGGA
CAAAAGGGGT
